>Addgene plasmid #106854 | gh243 | addgene full sequence | sequence record 242927 | Addgene NGS Result
GAGGGCCTATTTCCCATGATTCCTTCATATTTGCATATACGATACAAGGCTGTTAGAGAGATAATTGGAA
TTAATTTGACTGTAAACACAAAGATATTAGTACAAAATACGTGACGTAGAAAGTAATAATTTCTTGGGTA
GTTTGCAGTTTTAAAATTATGTTTTAAAATGGACTATCATATGCTTACCGTAACTTGAAAGTATTTCGAT
TTCTTGGCTTTATATATCTTGTGGAAAGGACGAAACACCGTACCTTGTACTTCAACACCCGTTTTAGAGC
TAGAAATAGCAAGTTAAAATAAGGCTAGTCCGTTATCAACTTGAAAAAGTGGCACCGAGTCGGTGCTTTT
TTTGGTACCTGGAGCACAAGACTGGCCTCATGGGCCTTCCGCTCACTGCCCGCTTTCCAGTCGGGAAACC
TGTCGTGCCAGCTGCATTAACATGGTCATAGCTGTTTCCTTGCGTATTGGGCGCTCTCCGCTTCCTCGCT
CACTGACTCGCTGCGCTCGGTCGTTCGGGTAAAGCCTGGGGTGCCTAATGAGCAAAAGGCCAGCAAAAGG
CCAGGAACCGTAAAAAGGCCGCGTTGCTGGCGTTTTTCCATAGGCTCCGCCCCCCTGACGAGCATCACAA
AAATCGACGCTCAAGTCAGAGGTGGCGAAACCCGACAGGACTATAAAGATACCAGGCGTTTCCCCCTGGA
AGCTCCCTCGTGCGCTCTCCTGTTCCGACCCTGCCGCTTACCGGATACCTGTCCGCCTTTCTCCCTTCGG
GAAGCGTGGCGCTTTCTCATAGCTCACGCTGTAGGTATCTCAGTTCGGTGTAGGTCGTTCGCTCCAAGCT
GGGCTGTGTGCACGAACCCCCCGTTCAGCCCGACCGCTGCGCCTTATCCGGTAACTATCGTCTTGAGTCC
AACCCGGTAAGACACGACTTATCGCCACTGGCAGCAGCCACTGGTAACAGGATTAGCAGAGCGAGGTATG
TAGGCGGTGCTACAGAGTTCTTGAAGTGGTGGCCTAACTACGGCTACACTAGAAGAACAGTATTTGGTAT
CTGCGCTCTGCTGAAGCCAGTTACCTTCGGAAAAAGAGTTGGTAGCTCTTGATCCGGCAAACAAACCACC
GCTGGTAGCGGTGGTTTTTTTGTTTGCAAGCAGCAGATTACGCGCAGAAAAAAAGGATCTCAAGAAGATC
CTTTGATCTTTTCTACGGGGTCTGACGCTCAGTGGAACGAAAACTCACGTTAAGGGATTTTGGTCATGAG
ATTATCAAAAAGGATCTTCACCTAGATCCTTTTAAATTAAAAATGAAGTTTTAAATCAATCTAAAGTATA
TATGAGTAAACTTGGTCTGACAGTTACCAATGCTTAATCAGTGAGGCACCTATCTCAGCGATCTGTCTAT
TTCGTTCATCCATAGTTGCCTGACTCCCCGTCGTGTAGATAACTACGATACGGGAGGGCTTACCATCTGG
CCCCAGTGCTGCAATGATACCGCGAGAACCACGCTCACCGGCTCCAGATTTATCAGCAATAAACCAGCCA
GCCGGAAGGGCCGAGCGCAGAAGTGGTCCTGCAACTTTATCCGCCTCCATCCAGTCTATTAATTGTTGCC
GGGAAGCTAGAGTAAGTAGTTCGCCAGTTAATAGTTTGCGCAACGTTGTTGCCATTGCTACAGGCATCGT
GGTGTCACGCTCGTCGTTTGGTATGGCTTCATTCAGCTCCGGTTCCCAACGATCAAGGCGAGTTACATGA
TCCCCCATGTTGTGCAAAAAAGCGGTTAGCTCCTTCGGTCCTCCGATCGTTGTCAGAAGTAAGTTGGCCG
CAGTGTTATCACTCATGGTTATGGCAGCACTGCATAATTCTCTTACTGTCATGCCATCCGTAAGATGCTT
TTCTGTGACTGGTGAGTACTCAACCAAGTCATTCTGAGAATAGTGTATGCGGCGACCGAGTTGCTCTTGC
CCGGCGTCAATACGGGATAATACCGCGCCACATAGCAGAACTTTAAAAGTGCTCATCATTGGAAAACGTT
CTTCGGGGCGAAAACTCTCAAGGATCTTACCGCTGTTGAGATCCAGTTCGATGTAACCCACTCGTGCACC
CAACTGATCTTCAGCATCTTTTACTTTCACCAGCGTTTCTGGGTGAGCAAAAACAGGAAGGCAAAATGCC
GCAAAAAAGGGAATAAGGGCGACACGGAAATGTTGAATACTCATACTCTTCCTTTTTCAATATTATTGAA
GCATTTATCAGGGTTATTGTCTCATGAGCGGATACATATTTGAATGTATTTAGAAAAATAAACAAATAGG
GGTTCCGCGCACATTTCCCCGAAAAGTGCCACCTAAATTGTAAGCGTTAATATTTTGTTAAAATTCGCGT
TAAATTTTTGTTAAATCAGCTCATTTTTTAACCAATAGGCCGAAATCGGCAAAATCCCTTATAAATCAAA
AGAATAGACCGAGATAGGGTTGAGTGGCCGCTACAGGGCGCTCCCATTCGCCATTCAGGCTGCGCAACTG
TTGGGAAGGGCGTTTCGGTGCGGGCCTCTTCGCTATTACGCCAGCTGGCGAAAGGGGGATGTGCTGCAAG
GCGATTAAGTTGGGTAACGCCAGGGTTTTCCCAGTCACGACGTTGTAAAACGACGGCCAGTGAGCGCGAC
GTAATACGACTCACTATAGGGCGAATTGGCGGAAGGCCGTCAAGGCCACGTGTCTTGTCCAGAGCTCGAT
ATCGAATTAATTC
Features (pLannotate 1.2.2; 10 found; start..end, strand, type, name):
      1..241     +  promoter       U6 promoter: RNA polymerase III promoter for human U6 snRNA
    271..346     +  misc_RNA       gRNA scaffold: guide RNA scaffold for the Streptococcus pyogenes CRISPR/Cas9 system
    393..440     -  CDS            lacI (fragment): lac repressor; lacI; The lac repressor binds to the lac operator to inhibit transcription in E. coli. This inhibition can be relieved by adding lactose or isopropyl-β-D-thiogalactopyranoside (IPTG).
    477..517     -  rep_origin     RSF ori (fragment): Plasmids containing the RSF 1030 origin of replication can be propagated in E. coli cells that contain additional plasmids with compatible origins.
    595..1183    -  rep_origin     ori: high-copy-number ColE1/pMB1/pBR322/pUC origin of replication
   1354..2214    -  CDS            AmpR: β-lactamase; bla; confers resistance to ampicillin, carbenicillin, and related antibiotics
   2215..2319    -  promoter       AmpR promoter: bla
   2345..2476    -  rep_origin     M13 ori (fragment): M13 bacteriophage origin of replication; arrow indicates direction of (+) strand synthesis
   2497..2653    -  CDS            lacZα (fragment): LacZα fragment of β-galactosidase; lacZ fragment
   2662..2680    +  promoter       T7 promoter: promoter for bacteriophage T7 RNA polymerase
