[The description below was written by a language model from this plasmid's Addgene catalogue record and pLannotate feature annotations shown in this document.]
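Description:
gh243 is a small mammalian expression plasmid (about 2.7 kb by the full sequencing result) that produces a single guide RNA directed against human PIGB, the gene encoding the GPI mannosyltransferase also known as GPI-MT-III. It is built on the EPB104 gRNA backbone and belongs to a validated gRNA collection designed for CRISPR/Cas9 targeting of the human glycosyltransferase genes. The plasmid is propagated in E. coli as a high-copy construct through a ColE1/pUC-type origin and is selected with ampicillin via the β-lactamase gene and its native promoter.

The functional cassette is compact. A human U6 promoter, recognised by RNA polymerase III, sits at the start of the sequence and is followed after a short gap by the Streptococcus pyogenes Cas9 guide RNA scaffold. That unannotated gap between promoter and scaffold is the expected position of the 20-nucleotide PIGB-specific spacer, so transcription yields a complete sgRNA. The insert was introduced by restriction cloning, although the sites used are not recorded. No Cas9 coding sequence and no mammalian selection marker or reporter appear in the feature table, so the nuclease must be supplied separately, for example from a co-transfected plasmid or a Cas9-expressing cell line.

The remaining annotations are short fragments of lacI, an RSF origin, an M13 origin and lacZα. These appear to be backbone remnants rather than functional elements. A T7 promoter lies upstream of the U6 cassette on the circular map and probably corresponds to the listed sequencing primer site. The construct is intended for knocking out or editing PIGB in human cells, in studies of glycosylation and GPI-anchor biosynthesis.
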