Addgene plasmid #106854: gh243
Purpose: expression of gRNA targeting PIGB
Depositing lab: Eric-Paul Bennett. Depositing organization: University of Copenhagen. Publication: A validated gRNA library for CRISPR/Cas9 targeting of the human glycosyltransferase genome. Narimatsu Y, Joshi HJ, Zhang Y, Gomes C, Chen YH, Lorenzetti F, Furukawa S, Schjoldager K, Hansen L, Clausen H, Bennett EP, Wandall HH. Glycobiology. 2018 Jan 5. pii: 4791732. doi: 10.1093/glycob/cwx101. PubMed 29315387.
Backbone
  Vector backbone: EPB104
  Backbone manufacturer: Eric-Paul Bennett (Addgene plasmid # 68369)
  Backbone size w/o insert (bp): 2376
  Vector type: Mammalian Expression
Growth in bacteria
  Bacterial resistance: Ampicillin, 100 μg/mL
  Growth temperature: 37°C
  Growth strain: DH5alpha
  Copy number: High Copy
Gene/Insert
  Gene/Insert name: PIGB
  gRNA/shRNA sequence: TACCTTGTACTTCAACACCC
  Species: H. sapiens (human)
  Entrez Gene: PIGB (a.k.a. GPI-MT-III, PIG-B)
  Cloning method: Restriction Enzyme; 5′ cloning site unknown (unknown if destroyed); 3′ cloning site unknown (unknown if destroyed)
  Sequencing primers: 5′ T7NP
Terms and licenses: Academic/Nonprofit Terms; Industry Terms: Not Available to Industry
How to cite: gh243 was a gift from Eric-Paul Bennett (Addgene plasmid # 106854 ; http://n2t.net/addgene:106854 ; RRID:Addgene_106854)
